Addgene plasmid #215371: Actin Binding Domain Tensionless Control
Purpose: Expresses Actin Binding Domain Tensionless Control (ABDTL), composed of Ftractin-Linker-TSMod. This is the unloaded control for Actin Binding Domain Tension Sensor (ABDTS).
Depositing lab: Brenton Hoffman. Depositing organization: Duke University. Publication: Detection of fluorescent protein mechanical switching in cellulo. Shoyer TC, Collins KL, Ham TR, Blanchard AT, Malavade JN, Johns BA, West JL, Hoffman BD. Cell Rep Methods. 2024 Jul 15;4(7):100815. doi: 10.1016/j.crmeth.2024.100815. Epub 2024 Jul 9. PubMed 38986612.
Backbone
  Vector backbone: pcDNA3.1
  Backbone manufacturer: Invitrogen
  Backbone size w/o insert (bp): 5411
  Total vector size (bp): 7115
  Vector type: Mammalian Expression
Growth in bacteria
  Bacterial resistance: Ampicillin, 100 μg/mL
  Growth temperature: 30°C
  Growth strain: NEB Stable
  Copy number: High Copy
Gene/Insert
  Gene/Insert name: Actin Binding Domain Tensionless Control (alt name: ADBTL)
  Species: Synthetic
  Insert size (bp): 1704
  Promoter: CMV
  Cloning method: Gibson Cloning
  Sequencing primers: 5′ CMV Forward; 3′ BGH Reverse
Resource information
  A portion of this plasmid was derived from a plasmid made by: Dyche Mullins (F-tractin and Linker 1 from Addgene plasmid # 58473) and Martin Schwartz (Original TSMod from Addgene plasmid # 26021).
Terms and licenses: Academic/Nonprofit Terms; Industry Terms: Not Available to Industry
Depositor comments: F-tractin is based on the rat neuronal inositol 1,4,5-triphosphate 3-kinase A (ITPKA) actin-binding domain. Please visit https://www.biorxiv.org/content/10.1101/2024.01.10.575065v1 for bioRxiv preprint.
How to cite: Actin Binding Domain Tensionless Control was a gift from Brenton Hoffman (Addgene plasmid # 215371 ; http://n2t.net/addgene:215371 ; RRID:Addgene_215371)
