[The description below was written by a language model from this plasmid's Addgene catalogue record and pLannotate feature annotations shown in this document.]
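Description:
Actin Binding Domain Tensionless Control (ABDTL) is a mammalian expression plasmid built on the pcDNA3.1 backbone, about 7.1 kb in total with a synthetic insert of roughly 1.7 kb introduced by Gibson cloning. It is propagated in E. coli through a high-copy ColE1/pUC-type origin with ampicillin selection from the β-lactamase gene, and it also carries an f1 phage origin. An SV40 early promoter drives a neomycin phosphotransferase cassette ending in an SV40 polyadenylation signal, a standard arrangement that permits G418 selection of transfected mammalian cells. Small annotated fragments (bom, lac promoter/operator, partial lacI and ble, a short HIV LTR-like match) appear to be backbone remnants or annotation artefacts rather than functional parts.

The payload is a single fusion protein expressed from the CMV immediate-early enhancer and promoter and terminated by the bovine growth hormone polyadenylation signal; a T7 promoter sits just upstream of the coding region. The open reading frame begins with F-tractin, a short actin-binding peptide that the depositor describes as based on rat ITPKA (the annotation tool matched it to the mouse orthologue). A linker follows, then the tension sensor module TSMod. In the feature table TSMod appears as mTFP1 and mVenus, a cyan/yellow FRET pair, separated by an unannotated gap that presumably holds the extensible linker. Because the sensor module is anchored to actin at only one end, it cannot be stretched by cellular forces. The construct therefore serves as the unloaded reference for the companion Actin Binding Domain Tension Sensor, giving the baseline signal in FRET-based studies of molecular tension and fluorescent protein mechanical switching in cells.
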