Features (pLannotate 1.2.2; 22 found; start..end, strand, type, name):
     28..80      -  misc_feature   bom (fragment): basis of mobility region from pBR322
    235..614     +  enhancer       CMV enhancer: human cytomegalovirus immediate early enhancer
    615..818     +  promoter       CMV promoter: human cytomegalovirus (CMV) immediate early promoter
    814..847     +  LTR            5' LTR (truncated) (fragment): truncated 5' long terminal repeat (LTR) from HIV-1
    863..881     +  promoter       T7 promoter: promoter for bacteriophage T7 RNA polymerase
    935..1063    +  CDS            Itpka (fragment): IP3KA_MOUSE - Experimental evidence at protein level: Swiss-Prot protein existence level 1. From Mus musculus (Mouse).
   1091..1798    +  CDS            mTFP1: mTFP1 is a basic (constitutively fluorescent) cyan fluorescent protein published in 2006, derived from Clavularia sp.. It has low acid sensitivity.
   1919..2635    +  CDS            mVenus: mVenus is a basic (constitutively fluorescent) yellow fluorescent protein published in 2006, derived from Aequorea victoria. It is reported to be a rapidly-maturing monomer with moderate acid sensitivity.
   2715..2939    +  polyA_signal   bGH poly(A) signal: bovine growth hormone polyadenylation signal
   2943..2964    +  promoter       SV40 promoter (fragment): SV40 enhancer and early promoter
   2985..3413    +  rep_origin     f1 ori (sequence partly withheld): f1 bacteriophage origin of replication; arrow indicates direction of (+) strand synthesis
   3427..3756    +  promoter       SV40 promoter: SV40 enhancer and early promoter
   3823..4614    +  CDS            neo: KKA2_KLEPN - Also known as kan, nptII. Experimental evidence at protein level: Swiss-Prot protein existence level 1. Resistance to kanamycin, neomycin, paromomycin, ribostamycin, butirosin and gentamicin B. From Klebsiella pneumoniae.
   4638..4796    +  CDS            ble (fragment): BLE_KLEPN - Experimental evidence at protein level: Swiss-Prot protein existence level 1. Binding protein with a strong affinity to the bleomycin family of antibiotics. Binds to CL990; an antimitotic-antibiotic compound. From Klebsiella pneumoniae.
   4791..4912    +  polyA_signal   SV40 poly(A) signal: SV40 polyadenylation signal
   4985..5001    -  protein_bind   lac operator: The lac repressor binds to the lac operator to inhibit transcription in E. coli. This inhibition can be relieved by adding lactose or isopropyl-β-D-thiogalactopyranoside (IPTG). lac repressor encoded by lacI
   5009..5039    -  promoter       lac promoter: promoter for the E. coli lac operon
   5054..5075    -  protein_bind   CAP binding site: CAP binding activates transcription in the presence of cAMP. E. coli catabolite activator protein
   5088..5180    -  CDS            lacI (fragment): lac repressor; lacI; The lac repressor binds to the lac operator to inhibit transcription in E. coli. This inhibition can be relieved by adding lactose or isopropyl-β-D-thiogalactopyranoside (IPTG).
   5363..5951    -  rep_origin     ori: high-copy-number ColE1/pMB1/pBR322/pUC origin of replication
   6122..6982    -  CDS            AmpR: β-lactamase; bla; confers resistance to ampicillin, carbenicillin, and related antibiotics
   6983..7087    -  promoter       AmpR promoter: bla
>Addgene plasmid #215371 | Actin Binding Domain Tensionless Control | addgene full sequence | sequence record 430717 | Addgene NGS Result
GACGGATCGGGAGATCTCCCGATCCCCTATGGTGCACTCTCAGTACAATCTGCTCTGATGCCGCATAGTT
AAGCCAGTATCTGCTCCCTGCTTGTGTGTTGGAGGTCGCTGAGTAGTGCGCGAGCAAAATTTAAGCTACA
ACAAGGCAAGGCTTGACCGACAATTGCATGAAGAATCTGCTTAGGGTTAGGCGTTTTGCGCTGCTTCGCG
ATGTACGGGCCAGATATACGCGTTGACATTGATTATTGACTAGTTATTAATAGTAATCAATTACGGGGTC
ATTAGTTCATAGCCCATATATGGAGTTCCGCGTTACATAACTTACGGTAAATGGCCCGCCTGGCTGACCG
CCCAACGACCCCCGCCCATTGACGTCAATAATGACGTATGTTCCCATAGTAACGCCAATAGGGACTTTCC
ATTGACGTCAATGGGTGGAGTATTTACGGTAAACTGCCCACTTGGCAGTACATCAAGTGTATCATATGCC
AAGTACGCCCCCTATTGACGTCAATGACGGTAAATGGCCCGCCTGGCATTATGCCCAGTACATGACCTTA
TGGGACTTTCCTACTTGGCAGTACATCTACGTATTAGTCATCGCTATTACCATGGTGATGCGGTTTTGGC
AGTACATCAATGGGCGTGGATAGCGGTTTGACTCACGGGGATTTCCAAGTCTCCACCCCATTGACGTCAA
TGGGAGTTTGTTTTGGCACCAAAATCAACGGGACTTTCCAAAATGTCGTAACAACTCCGCCCCATTGACG
CAAATGGGCGGTAGGCGTGTACGGTGGGAGGTCTATATAAGCAGAGCTCTCTGGCTAACTAGAGAACCCA
CTGCTTACTGGCTTATCGAAATTAATACGACTCACTATAGGGAGACCCAAGCTGGCTAGCGTTTAAACTT
AAGCTTGGTACCGAGCTCGGATCCATGGCGCGACCACGGGGCGCGGGGCCCTGCAGCCCCGGGTTGGAGC
GGGCTCCGCGCCGGAGCGTCGGGGAGCTGCGCCTGCTCTTCGAAGCGCGCTGCGCCGCAGTCGCCGCCGC
AGCGGCCGCAGGGGGGCTAGCGCTACCGGTCGCCACCATGATGGTGAGCAAGGGCGAGGAGACCACAATG
GGCGTAATCAAGCCCGACATGAAGATCAAGCTGAAGATGGAGGGCAACGTGAATGGCCACGCCTTCGTGA
TCGAGGGCGAGGGCGAGGGCAAGCCCTACGACGGCACCAACACCATCAACCTGGAGGTGAAGGAGGGAGC
CCCCCTGCCCTTCTCCTACGACATTCTGACCACCGCGTTCGCCTACGGCAACAGGGCCTTCACCAAGTAC
CCCGACGACATCCCCAACTACTTCAAGCAGTCCTTCCCCGAGGGCTACTCTTGGGAGCGCACCATGACCT
TCGAGGACAAGGGCATCGTGAAGGTGAAGTCCGACATCTCCATGGAGGAGGACTCCTTCATCTACGAGAT
ACACCTCAAGGGCGAGAACTTCCCCCCCAACGGCCCCGTGATGCAGAAGAAGACCACCGGCTGGGACGCC
TCCACCGAGAGGATGTACGTGCGCGACGGCGTGCTGAAGGGCGACGTCAAGCACAAGCTGCTGCTGGAGG
GCGGCGGCCACCACCGCGTTGACTTCAAGACCATCTACAGGGCCAAGAAGGCGGTGAAGCTGCCCGACTA
TCACTTTGTGGACCACCGCATCGAGATCCTGAACCACGACAAGGACTACAACAAGGTGACCGTTTACGAG
AGCGCCGTGGCCCGCAACTCCACCGACGGCATGGACGAGCTGTACAAGGGGCCAGGTGGTGCAGGGCCAG
GTGGTGCAGGGCCAGGTGGTGCAGGGCCAGGTGGTGCAGGGCCCGGTGGTGCAGGTCCAGGTGGTGCAGG
TCCAGGTGGTGCAGGTCCAGGTGGTGCTATGGTGAGCAAGGGCGAGGAGCTGTTCACCGGGGTGGTGCCC
ATCCTGGTCGAGCTGGACGGCGACGTAAACGGCCACAAGTTCAGCGTGTCCGGCGAGGGCGAGGGCGATG
CCACCTACGGCAAGCTGACCCTGAAGCTGATCTGCACCACCGGCAAGCTGCCCGTGCCCTGGCCCACCCT
CGTGACCACCCTGGGCTACGGCCTGCAGTGCTTCGCCCGCTACCCCGACCACATGAAGCAGCACGACTTC
TTCAAGTCCGCCATGCCCGAAGGCTACGTCCAGGAGCGCACCATCTTCTTCAAGGACGACGGCAACTACA
AGACCCGCGCCGAGGTGAAGTTCGAGGGCGACACCCTGGTGAACCGCATCGAGCTGAAGGGCATCGACTT
CAAGGAGGACGGCAACATCCTGGGGCACAAGCTGGAGTACAACTACAACAGCCACAACGTCTATATCACC
GCCGACAAGCAGAAGAACGGCATCAAGGCCAACTTCAAGATCCGCCACAACATCGAGGACGGCGGCGTGC
AGCTCGCCGACCACTACCAGCAGAACACCCCCATCGGCGACGGCCCCGTGCTGCTGCCCGACAACCACTA
CCTGAGCTACCAGTCCAAACTGAGCAAAGACCCCAACGAGAAGCGCGATCACATGGTCCTGCTGGAGTTC
GTGACCGCCGCCGGGATCACTCTCGGCATGGACGAGCTGTACAAGTAAGAATTCTGCAGATATCCAGCAC
AGTGGCGGCCGCTCGAGTCTAGAGGGCCCGTTTAAACCCGCTGATCAGCCTCGACTGTGCCTTCTAGTTG
CCAGCCATCTGTTGTTTGCCCCTCCCCCGTGCCTTCCTTGACCCTGGAAGGTGCCACTCCCACTGTCCTT
TCCTAATAAAATGAGGAAATTGCATCGCATTGTCTGAGTAGGTGTCATTCTATTCTGGGGGGTGGGGTGG
GGCAGGACAGCAAGGGGGAGGATTGGGAAGACAATAGCAGGCATGCTGGGGATGCGGTGGGCTCTATGGC
TTCTGAGGCGGAAAGAACCAGCTGGGGCTCTAGGGGGTATCCCC
[124 nt withheld, positions 2985-3108]
C
[91 nt withheld, positions 3110-3200]
A
[49 nt withheld, positions 3202-3250]
CCTTTGACGTTGGAGTCCACGTTCTTT
[37 nt withheld, positions 3278-3314]
ACCCTATCTCGGTCTATTCTTTTGATTTATAAGGGATTTTGCCGATTTCGGCCTATTGGTTAAAAAATGA
GCTGATTTAACAAAAATTTAACGCGAATTAATTCTGTGGAATGTGTGTCAGTTAGGGTGTGGAAAGTCCC
CAGGCTCCCCAGCAGGCAGAAGTATGCAAAGCATGCATCTCAATTAGTCAGCAACCAGGTGTGGAAAGTC
CCCAGGCTCCCCAGCAGGCAGAAGTATGCAAAGCATGCATCTCAATTAGTCAGCAACCATAGTCCCGCCC
CTAACTCCGCCCATCCCGCCCCTAACTCCGCCCAGTTCCGCCCATTCTCCGCCCCATGGCTGACTAATTT
TTTTTATTTATGCAGAGGCCGAGGCCGCCTCTGCCTCTGAGCTATTCCAGAAGTAGTGAGGAGGCTTTTT
TGGAGGCCTAGGCTTTTGCAAAAAGCTCCCGGGAGCTTGTATATCCATTTTCGGATCTGATCAAGAGACA
GGATGAGGATCGTTTCGCATGATTGAACAAGATGGATTGCACGCAGGTTCTCCGGCCGCTTGGGTGGAGA
GGCTATTCGGCTATGACTGGGCACAACAGACAATCGGCTGCTCTGATGCCGCCGTGTTCCGGCTGTCAGC
GCAGGGGCGCCCGGTTCTTTTTGTCAAGACCGACCTGTCCGGTGCCCTGAATGAACTGCAGGACGAGGCA
GCGCGGCTATCGTGGCTGGCCACGACGGGCGTTCCTTGCGCAGCTGTGCTCGACGTTGTCACTGAAGCGG
GAAGGGACTGGCTGCTATTGGGCGAAGTGCCGGGGCAGGATCTCCTGTCATCTCACCTTGCTCCTGCCGA
GAAAGTATCCATCATGGCTGATGCAATGCGGCGGCTGCATACGCTTGATCCGGCTACCTGCCCATTCGAC
CACCAAGCGAAACATCGCATCGAGCGAGCACGTACTCGGATGGAAGCCGGTCTTGTCGATCAGGATGATC
TGGACGAAGAGCATCAGGGGCTCGCGCCAGCCGAACTGTTCGCCAGGCTCAAGGCGCGCATGCCCGACGG
CGAGGATCTCGTCGTGACCCATGGCGATGCCTGCTTGCCGAATATCATGGTGGAAAATGGCCGCTTTTCT
GGATTCATCGACTGTGGCCGGCTGGGTGTGGCGGACCGCTATCAGGACATAGCGTTGGCTACCCGTGATA
TTGCTGAAGAGCTTGGCGGCGAATGGGCTGACCGCTTCCTCGTGCTTTACGGTATCGCCGCTCCCGATTC
GCAGCGCATCGCCTTCTATCGCCTTCTTGACGAGTTCTTCTGAGCGGGACTCTGGGGTTCGAAATGACCG
ACCAAGCGACGCCCAACCTGCCATCACGAGATTTCGATTCCACCGCCGCCTTCTATGAAAGGTTGGGCTT
CGGAATCGTTTTCCGGGACGCCGGCTGGATGATCCTCCAGCGCGGGGATCTCATGCTGGAGTTCTTCGCC
CACCCCAACTTGTTTATTGCAGCTTATAATGGTTACAAATAAAGCAATAGCATCACAAATTTCACAAATA
AAGCATTTTTTTCACTGCATTCTAGTTGTGGTTTGTCCAAACTCATCAATGTATCTTATCATGTCTGTAT
ACCGTCGACCTCTAGCTAGAGCTTGGCGTAATCATGGTCATAGCTGTTTCCTGTGTGAAATTGTTATCCG
CTCACAATTCCACACAACATACGAGCCGGAAGCATAAAGTGTAAAGCCTGGGGTGCCTAATGAGTGAGCT
AACTCACATTAATTGCGTTGCGCTCACTGCCCGCTTTCCAGTCGGGAAACCTGTCGTGCCAGCTGCATTA
ATGAATCGGCCAACGCGCGGGGAGAGGCGGTTTGCGTATTGGGCGCTCTTCCGCTTCCTCGCTCACTGAC
TCGCTGCGCTCGGTCGTTCGGCTGCGGCGAGCGGTATCAGCTCACTCAAAGGCGGTAATACGGTTATCCA
CAGAATCAGGGGATAACGCAGGAAAGAACATGTGAGCAAAAGGCCAGCAAAAGGCCAGGAACCGTAAAAA
GGCCGCGTTGCTGGCGTTTTTCCATAGGCTCCGCCCCCCTGACGAGCATCACAAAAATCGACGCTCAAGT
CAGAGGTGGCGAAACCCGACAGGACTATAAAGATACCAGGCGTTTCCCCCTGGAAGCTCCCTCGTGCGCT
CTCCTGTTCCGACCCTGCCGCTTACCGGATACCTGTCCGCCTTTCTCCCTTCGGGAAGCGTGGCGCTTTC
TCATAGCTCACGCTGTAGGTATCTCAGTTCGGTGTAGGTCGTTCGCTCCAAGCTGGGCTGTGTGCACGAA
CCCCCCGTTCAGCCCGACCGCTGCGCCTTATCCGGTAACTATCGTCTTGAGTCCAACCCGGTAAGACACG
ACTTATCGCCACTGGCAGCAGCCACTGGTAACAGGATTAGCAGAGCGAGGTATGTAGGCGGTGCTACAGA
GTTCTTGAAGTGGTGGCCTAACTACGGCTACACTAGAAGAACAGTATTTGGTATCTGCGCTCTGCTGAAG
CCAGTTACCTTCGGAAAAAGAGTTGGTAGCTCTTGATCCGGCAAACAAACCACCGCTGGTAGCGGTGGTT
TTTTTGTTTGCAAGCAGCAGATTACGCGCAGAAAAAAAGGATCTCAAGAAGATCCTTTGATCTTTTCTAC
GGGGTCTGACGCTCAGTGGAACGAAAACTCACGTTAAGGGATTTTGGTCATGAGATTATCAAAAAGGATC
TTCACCTAGATCCTTTTAAATTAAAAATGAAGTTTTAAATCAATCTAAAGTATATATGAGTAAACTTGGT
CTGACAGTTACCAATGCTTAATCAGTGAGGCACCTATCTCAGCGATCTGTCTATTTCGTTCATCCATAGT
TGCCTGACTCCCCGTCGTGTAGATAACTACGATACGGGAGGGCTTACCATCTGGCCCCAGTGCTGCAATG
ATACCGCGAGACCCACGCTCACCGGCTCCAGATTTATCAGCAATAAACCAGCCAGCCGGAAGGGCCGAGC
GCAGAAGTGGTCCTGCAACTTTATCCGCCTCCATCCAGTCTATTAATTGTTGCCGGGAAGCTAGAGTAAG
TAGTTCGCCAGTTAATAGTTTGCGCAACGTTGTTGCCATTGCTACAGGCATCGTGGTGTCACGCTCGTCG
TTTGGTATGGCTTCATTCAGCTCCGGTTCCCAACGATCAAGGCGAGTTACATGATCCCCCATGTTGTGCA
AAAAAGCGGTTAGCTCCTTCGGTCCTCCGATCGTTGTCAGAAGTAAGTTGGCCGCAGTGTTATCACTCAT
GGTTATGGCAGCACTGCATAATTCTCTTACTGTCATGCCATCCGTAAGATGCTTTTCTGTGACTGGTGAG
TACTCAACCAAGTCATTCTGAGAATAGTGTATGCGGCGACCGAGTTGCTCTTGCCCGGCGTCAATACGGG
ATAATACCGCGCCACATAGCAGAACTTTAAAAGTGCTCATCATTGGAAAACGTTCTTCGGGGCGAAAACT
CTCAAGGATCTTACCGCTGTTGAGATCCAGTTCGATGTAACCCACTCGTGCACCCAACTGATCTTCAGCA
TCTTTTACTTTCACCAGCGTTTCTGGGTGAGCAAAAACAGGAAGGCAAAATGCCGCAAAAAAGGGAATAA
GGGCGACACGGAAATGTTGAATACTCATACTCTTCCTTTTTCAATATTATTGAAGCATTTATCAGGGTTA
TTGTCTCATGAGCGGATACATATTTGAATGTATTTAGAAAAATAAACAAATAGGGGTTCCGCGCACATTT
CCCCGAAAAGTGCCACCTGACGTC
